Addgene plasmid #160666: pJMP2754
Purpose: Mobile CRISPRi sfGFP 'test', empty sgRNA
Depositing lab: Jason Peters. Depositing organization: University of Wisconsin, Madison. Publication: Programmable Gene Knockdown in Diverse Bacteria Using Mobile-CRISPRi. Banta AB, Ward RD, Tran JS, Bacon EE, Peters JM. Curr Protoc Microbiol. 2020 Dec;59(1):e130. doi: 10.1002/cpmc.130. PubMed 33332762.
Backbone
  Vector backbone: R6Kγ
  Vector type: Bacterial Expression
  Selectable markers: Gentamycin
Growth in bacteria
  Bacterial resistance: Ampicillin, 100 μg/mL
  Growth temperature: 37°C
  Growth strain: BW25141
  Copy number: High Copy
Gene/Insert
  Gene/Insert name: empty sgRNA (BsaI)
  gRNA/shRNA sequence: N/A
  Species: Synthetic
  Cloning method: Gibson Cloning
Terms and licenses: Academic/Nonprofit Terms; Industry Terms: Not Available to Industry
How to cite: pJMP2754 was a gift from Jason Peters (Addgene plasmid # 160666 ; http://n2t.net/addgene:160666 ; RRID:Addgene_160666)
