[The description below was written by a language model from this plasmid's Addgene catalogue record and pLannotate feature annotations shown in this document.]
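Description:
pJMP2754 is a Mobile-CRISPRi vector for programmable gene knockdown in bacteria, built on an R6K γ backbone and catalogued as a bacterial expression plasmid. The R6K γ origin replicates only in hosts that supply the pi initiator protein, so the plasmid is maintained in a pir-type E. coli strain under ampicillin selection (AmpR/bla) and behaves as a non-replicating, suicide-type vector elsewhere. An incP oriT allows conjugative transfer into recipient bacteria. The feature table also shows Tn7L and Tn7R ends. These indicate a mini-Tn7 element intended for transposition into a recipient chromosome, although no transposase genes are annotated on this plasmid. Judging from the coordinates on the circular map, AmpR, the R6K origin and oriT lie outside the Tn7 ends, while the CRISPRi components lie within them.

The transposable cargo includes a gentamicin resistance gene (aacC1) driven by the class 1 integron Pc promoter. It is flanked by FRT sites, so the marker can be excised with FLP recombinase after integration. Catalytically dead S. pyogenes dCas9 carries a C-terminal 3xMyc tag. It sits downstream of a hybrid promoter region annotated as a PLtetO-1 fragment with a lac operator. A lacIq-driven lacI gene provides repression, so expression should be IPTG-inducible. A second lac operator lies upstream of the sgRNA scaffold (annotated as a tracrRNA fragment). According to the catalogue entry, the spacer position is empty and carries BsaI sites for inserting a guide sequence. A superfolder GFP gene is also included; its promoter is not annotated. As the "test" version with an empty sgRNA, the construct provides an sfGFP reporter in the same element as the CRISPRi machinery. It likely serves as the no-guide reference for measuring knockdown efficiency in a new host, or as a recipient for cloned guides. rrnB T1 and lambda t0 terminators are also annotated near the marker end of the element.
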