Features (pLannotate 1.2.2; 32 found; start..end, strand, type, name):
    135..182     -  protein_bind   FRT: FLP-mediated recombination occurs in the 8-bp core sequence TCTAGAAA (Turan and Bode, 2011). FLP recombinase from the Saccharomyces cerevisiae 2μ plasmid
    229..261     -  CDS            CmR (fragment): chloramphenicol acetyltransferase; cat; confers resistance to chloramphenicol
    299..327     +  promoter       Pc promoter: intI1 (promoter lies within the coding sequence); class 1 integron promoter
    516..1049    +  CDS            GmR: gentamycin acetyltransferase; aacC1; confers resistance to gentamycin
   1097..1130    -  protein_bind   FRT (minimal): supports FLP-mediated excision but not integration (Turan and Bode, 2011) FLP recombinase from the Saccharomyces cerevisiae 2μ plasmid
   1195..1281    -  terminator     rrnB T1 terminator: Escherichia coli rrnB; transcription terminator T1 from the E. coli rrnB gene
   1345..1374    -  CDS            CmR (fragment): chloramphenicol acetyltransferase confers resistance to chloramphenicol
   1384..1478    -  terminator     lambda t0 terminator: transcription terminator from phage lambda
   1499..1523    +  misc_feature   MCS (fragment): pBluescript multiple cloning site
   1527..1725    +  mobile_element Tn7R (fragment): mini-Tn7 element (right end of the Tn7 transposon) Tn7
   1797..1865    +  CDS            lacZα (fragment): LacZα fragment of β-galactosidase; lacZ fragment
   1871..1970    -  misc_feature   bom (fragment): basis of mobility region from pBR322
   2072..2107    -  CDS            rop (fragment): Rop protein, which maintains plasmids at low copy number; rop
   2202..2306    +  promoter       AmpR promoter: bla
   2307..3167    +  CDS            AmpR: β-lactamase; bla; confers resistance to ampicillin, carbenicillin, and related antibiotics
   3340..3365    +  CDS            bla(M) (fragment): β-lactamase lacking the signal sequence; bla(M); allows cytosolic expression of β-lactamase
   3468..3856    +  rep_origin     R6K γ ori: γ replication origin from E. coli plasmid R6K; requires the R6K initiator protein pi for replication
   3867..3906    +  CDS            λ integrase (fragment): integrase from phage λ; int
   4125..4233    +  oriT           oriT: incP origin of transfer
   4337..4502    +  mobile_element Tn7L: mini-Tn7 element (left end of the Tn7 transposon) Tn7
   4657..4746    -  CDS            3xMyc: 3 tandem Myc epitope tags
   4756..8859    -  CDS            dCas9: catalytically dead mutant of the Cas9 endonuclease from the Streptococcus pyogenes Type II CRISPR/Cas system RNA-guided DNA-binding protein that lacks endonuclease activity due to the D10A mutation in the RuvC catalytic domain and the H840A mutation in the HNH catalytic domain
   8880..8901    -  promoter       PLtetO-1 promoter (fragment): modified phage lambda PL promoter with tet operator sites (Lutz and Bujard, 1997)
   8901..8918    -  protein_bind   lac operator (fragment): The lac repressor binds to the lac operator to inhibit transcription in E. coli. This inhibition can be relieved by adding lactose or isopropyl-β-D-thiogalactopyranoside (IPTG). lac repressor encoded by lacI
   8975..9094    +  rep_origin     p15A ori (fragment): Plasmids containing the medium-copy-number p15A origin of replication can be propagated in E. coli cells that contain a second plasmid with the ColE1 origin.
   9299..9376    +  promoter       lacIq promoter: lacI (mutant); In the lacIq allele, a single base change in the promoter boosts expression of the lacI gene about 10-fold.
   9377..10459   +  CDS            lacI: lac repressor; lacI; The lac repressor binds to the lac operator to inhibit transcription in E. coli. This inhibition can be relieved by adding lactose or isopropyl-β-D-thiogalactopyranoside (IPTG).
  10472..10493   +  protein_bind   CAP binding site: CAP binding activates transcription in the presence of cAMP. E. coli catabolite activator protein
  10564..10650   +  ncRNA          Thr leader (fragment): Accession: RF00506 - Threonine operon leader
  10743..10760   +  protein_bind   lac operator (fragment): The lac repressor binds to the lac operator to inhibit transcription in E. coli. This inhibition can be relieved by adding lactose or isopropyl-β-D-thiogalactopyranoside (IPTG). lac repressor encoded by lacI
  10830..10897   +  misc_RNA       tracrRNA (fragment): trans-activating CRISPR RNA for the Streptococcus pyogenes CRISPR/Cas9 system
  11135..11848   +  CDS            Superfolder GFP: Superfolder GFP is a basic (constitutively fluorescent) green fluorescent protein published in 2005, derived from Aequorea victoria. It is reported to be a very rapidly-maturing weak dimer.
>Addgene plasmid #160666 | pJMP2754 | addgene full sequence | sequence record 317536 | Addgene NGS Result
AAACGACCTCCTGGATTTGCTCAGACAGCCTTTTCGTCATTCGTTTCAGCCAAAAAACTTAAGACCGCCG
GTCTTGTCCACTACCTTGCAGTAATGCGGTGGACAGGATCGGCGGTTTTCTTTTCTCTTCTCAAGAAGTT
CCTATACTTTCTAGAGAATAGGAACTTCGGAATAGGAACTTCCTCCTGAACGGCCATAAGAACGAAGGCT
GTCTGTTGAACTCTCGAGCCTTGTCGCCTTGCGTATAATATTTGCCCATGGACGCACACCGTGGAAACGG
ATGAAGGCACGAACCCAGTTGACATAAGCCTGTTCGGTTCGTAAACTGTAATGCAAGTAGCGTATGCGCT
CACGCAACTGGTCCAGAACCTTGACCGAACGCAGCGGTGGTAACGGCGCAGTGGCGGTTTTCATGGCTTG
TTATGACTGTTTTTTTGTACAGTCTATGCCTCGGGCATCCAAGCAGCAAGCGCGTTACGCCGTGGGTCGA
TGTTTGATGTTATGGAGCAGCAACGATGTTACGCAGCAGCAACGATGTTACGCAGCAGGGCAGTCGCCCT
AAAACAAAGTTAGGTGGCTCAAGTATGGGCATCATTCGCACATGTAGGCTCGGCCCTGACCAAGTCAAAT
CCATGCGGGCTGCTCTTGATCTTTTCGGTCGTGAGTTCGGAGACGTAGCCACCTACTCCCAACATCAGCC
GGACTCCGATTACCTCGGGAACTTGCTCCGTAGTAAGACATTCATCGCGCTTGCTGCCTTCGACCAAGAA
GCGGTTGTTGGCGCTCTCGCGGCTTACGTTCTGCCCAAGTTTGAGCAGCCGCGTAGTGAGATCTATATCT
ATGATCTCGCAGTCTCCGGAGAGCACCGGAGGCAGGGCATTGCCACCGCGCTCATCAATCTCCTCAAGCA
TGAGGCCAACGCGCTTGGTGCTTATGTGATCTACGTGCAAGCAGATTACGGTGACGATCCCGCAGTGGCT
CTCTATACAAAGTTGGGCATACGGGAAGAAGTGATGCACTTTGATATCGACCCAAGTACCGCCACCTAAC
AATTCGTTCAAGCCGAGATCTCGAGCATCAGCTTCAAAAGCGCTCTGAAGTTCCTATACTTTCTAGAGAA
TAGGAACTTCGGAATAGGTACTTCAAGATCCCCAATTCGAGCTCATCGTCCGGGCCGCAAGCTCCTAGCG
GCGGATTTGTCCTACTCAGGAGAGCGTTCACCGACAAACAACAGATAAAACGAAAGGCCCAGTCTTTCGA
CTGAGCCTTTCGTTTTATTTGATGCCTCAAGCTAGAGAGTCATTACCCCAGGCGTTTAAGGGCACCAATA
ACTGCCTTAAAAAAATTACGCCCCGCCCTGCCACTCATCGCAGTCTAGCTTGGATTCTCACCAATAAAAA
ACGCCCGGCGGCAACCGAGCGTTCTGAACAAATCCAGATGGAGTTCTGAGGTCATTACTGGATCTATCAA
CAGGAGTCCAAGCTCAGCTAATTAAGCTAGCTTATCGATACCGTCGACCTCGAACCCCACGCCCCTCTTT
AATACGACGGGCAATTTGCACTTCAGAAAATGAAGAGTTTGCTTTAGCCATAACAAAAGTCCAGTATGCT
TTTTCACAGCATAACTGGACTGATTTCAGTTTACAACTATTCTGTCTAGTTTAAGACTTTATTGTCATAG
TTTAGATCTATTTTGTTCAGTTTAAGACTTTATTGTCCGCCCACACCTGCTTACGCAGGGCATCCATTTA
TTACTCAACCGTAACCGATTTTGCCAGGTTACGCGGCTGGTCCTCTAGCTGGCGTAATAGCGAAGAGGCC
CGCACCGATCGCCCTTCCCAACAGTTGCGCAGCCTGAATGGCGAATGGCGCCTGATGCGGTATTTTCTCC
TTACGCATCTGTGCGGTATTTCACACCGCATATGGTGCACTCTCAGTACAATCTGCTCTGATGCCGCATA
GTTAAGCCAGCCCCGACACCCGCCAACACCCGCTGACGCGCCCTGACGGGCTTGTCTGCTCCCGGCATCC
GCTTACAGACAAGCTGTGACCGTCTCCGGGAGCTGCATGTGTCAGAGGTTTTCACCGTCGTCACCGAAAC
GCGCGAGACGAAAGGGCCTCGTGATACGCCTATTTTTATAGGTTAATGTCATGATAATAATGGTTTCTTA
GACGTCAGGTGGCACTTTTCGGGGAAATGTGCGCGGAACCCCTATTTGTTTATTTTTCTAAATACATTCA
AATATGTATCCGCTCATGAGACAATAACCCTGATAAATGCTTCAATAATATTGAAAAAGGAAGAGTATGA
GTATTCAACATTTCCGTGTCGCCCTTATTCCCTTTTTTGCGGCATTTTGCCTTCCTGTTTTTGCTCACCC
AGAAACGCTGGTGAAAGTAAAAGATGCTGAAGATCAGTTGGGTGCACGAGTGGGTTACATCGAACTGGAT
CTCAACAGCGGTAAGATCCTTGAGAGTTTTCGCCCCGAAGAACGTTTTCCAATGATGAGCACTTTTAAAG
TTCTGCTATGTGGCGCGGTATTATCCCGTATTGACGCCGGGCAAGAGCAACTCGGTCGCCGCATACACTA
TTCTCAGAATGACTTGGTTGAGTACTCACCAGTCACAGAAAAGCATCTTACGGATGGCATGACAGTAAGA
GAATTATGCAGTGCTGCCATAACCATGAGTGATAACACTGCGGCCAACTTACTTCTGACAACGATCGGAG
GACCGAAGGAGCTAACCGCTTTTTTGCACAACATGGGGGATCATGTAACTCGCCTTGATCGTTGGGAACC
GGAGCTGAATGAAGCCATACCAAACGACGAGCGTGACACCACGATGCCTGTAGCAATGGCAACAACGTTG
CGCAAACTATTAACTGGCGAACTACTTACTCTAGCTTCCCGGCAACAATTAATAGACTGGATGGAGGCGG
ATAAAGTTGCAGGACCACTTCTGCGCTCGGCCCTTCCGGCTGGCTGGTTTATTGCTGATAAATCTGGAGC
CGGTGAGCGTGGGTCCCGCGGTATCATTGCAGCACTGGGGCCAGATGGTAAGCCCTCCCGTATCGTAGTT
ATCTACACGACGGGGAGTCAGGCAACTATGGATGAACGAAATAGACAGATCGCTGAGATAGGTGCCTCAC
TGATTAAGCATTGGTAACTGTCAGACCAAGTTTACTCATATATACTTTAGATTGATTTAAAACTTCATTT
TTAATTTAAAAGGATCTAGGTGAAGATCCTTTTTGATAATCTCATGACCAAAATCCCTTAACGTGAGTTT
TCGTTCCACTGAGCGTCAGACCCCGTAGAAAAGATCAAAGGCAGTTATTGGTGCCTCACTGATTAAGCAT
TGGTAACTGTCAGACCAAGTTTACTCATATATACTTTAGATTGATTTAAAACTTCATTTTTAATTTTTGC
GGCCGCAAGATCCGGCCACGATGCGTCCGGCGTAGAGGATCTGAAGATCAGCAGTTCAACCTGTTGATAG
TACGTACTAAGCTCTCATGTTTCACGTACTAAGCTCTCATGTTTAACGTACTAAGCTCTCATGTTTAACG
AACTAAACCCTCATGGCTAACGTACTAAGCTCTCATGGCTAACGTACTAAGCTCTCATGTTTCACGTACT
AAGCTCTCATGTTTGAACAATAAAATTAATATAAATCAGCAACTTAAATAGCCTCTAAGGTTTTAAGTTT
TATAAGAAAAAAAAGAATATATAAGGCTTTTAAAGCTTTTAAGGTTTAACGGTTGTGGACAACAAGCCAG
GGATGTAACGCACTGAGAAGCCCTTAGAGCCTCTCAAAGCAATTTTGAGTGACACAGGAACACTTAACGG
CTGACATGGGAATTAGCCATGGCATCACAGTATCGTGATGACAGAGGCAGGGAGTGCGGCCTTTTTACGG
TTCCTGGCCTTTTGCTGGCCTTTTGCTCACATGTTCTTTCCTGCGTTATCAGGGGATTCCTTAAGGTATA
CTTTCCGCTGCATAACCCTGCTTCGGGGTCATTATAGCGATTTTTTCGGTATATCCATCCTTTTTCGCAC
GATATACAGGATTTTGCCAAAGGGTTCGTGTAGACTTTCCTTGGTGTATCCAACGGCGTCAGCCGGGCAG
GATAGGTGAAGTAGGCCCACCCGCGAGCGGGTGTTCCTTCTTCACTGTCCCTTATTCGCACCTGGCGGTG
CTCAACGGGAATCCTGCTCTGCGAGGCTGGCCGATAAGCTCTGATACCGCTCGCCGCAGCCGAACGACCG
AGCGCAGCGGGTCAGTGAGCGAGGAAGCGGAAGAGCCCAAACATAACAGGAAGAAAAATGCCCCGCTGTG
GGCGGACAAAATAGTTGGGAACTGGGAGGGGTGGAAATGGAGTTTTTAAGGATTATTTAGGGAAGAGTGA
CAAAATAGATGGGAACTGGGTGTAGCGTCGTAAGCTAATACGAAAATTAAAAATGACAAAATAGTTTGGA
ACTAGATTTCACTTATCTGGTTCTTGAGGCGGTTAAAAGAGCCGTACTCTTCTCCGATGTCGACTAGGCC
ATGATGCTCATTCTGTGGGACCAAAACGAAAAAACACCCTTTCGGGTGTCTTTTCTGGAATTTGGTACCG
AGGCTGCAAGTCCCATTAAGGAGGCGCGCCTTATTACAGATCTTCCTCAGAGATGAGCTTCTGTTCCAGA
TCTTCTTCTGAAATCAACTTTTGTTCCAGATCTTCTTCAGAGATGAGTTTCTGCTCCGCGGCCGCGTCAC
CTCCTAGCTGACTCAAATCAATGCGTGTTTCATAAAGACCAGTGATGGATTGATGGATAAGAGTGGCATC
TAAAACTTCTTTTGTAGACGTATATCGTTTACGATCAATTGTTGTATCAAAATATTTAAAAGCAGCGGGA
GCTCCAAGATTCGTCAACGTAAATAAATGAATAATATTTTCTGCTTGTTCACGTATTGGTTTGTCTCTAT
GTTTGTTATATGCACTAAGAACTTTATCTAAATTGGCATCTGCTAAAATAACACGCTTAGAAAATTCACT
GATTTGCTCAATAATCTCATCTAAATAATGCTTATGCTGCTCCACAAACAATTGTTTTTGTTCGTTATCT
TCTGGACTACCCTTCAACTTTTCATAATGACTAGCTAAATATAAAAAATTCACATATTTGCTTGGCAGAG
CCAGCTCATTTCCTTTTTGTAATTCTCCGGCACTAGCCAGCATCCGTTTACGACCGTTTTCTAACTCAAA
AAGACTATATTTAGGTAGTTTAATGATTAAGTCTTTTTTAACTTCCTTATATCCTTTAGCTTCTAAAAAG
TCAATCGGATTTTTTTCAAAGGAACTTCTTTCCATAATTGTGATCCCTAGTAACTCTTTAACGGATTTTA
ACTTCTTCGATTTCCCTTTTTCCACCTTAGCAACCACTAGGACTGAATAAGCTACCGTTGGACTATCAAA
ACCACCATATTTTTTTGGATCCCAGTCTTTTTTACGAGCAATAAGCTTGTCCGAATTTCTTTTTGGTAAA
ATTGACTCCTTGGAGAATCCGCCTGTCTGTACTTCTGTTTTCTTGACAATATTGACTTGGGGCATGGACA
ATACTTTGCGCACTGTGGCAAAATCTCGCCCTTTATCCCAGACAATTTCTCCAGTTTCCCCATTAGTTTC
GATTAGAGGGCGTTTGCGAATCTCTCCATTTGCAAGTGTAATTTCTGTTTTGAAGAAGTTCATGATATTA
GAGTAAAAGAAATATTTTGCGGTTGCTTTGCCTATTTCTTGCTCAGACTTAGCAATCATTTTACGAACAT
CATAAACTTTATAATCACCATAGACAAACTCCGATTCAAGTTTTGGATATTTCTTAATCAAAGCAGTTCC
AACGACGGCATTTAGATACGCATCATGGGCATGATGGTAATTGTTAATCTCACGTACTTTATAGAATTGG
AAATCTTTTCGGAAGTCAGAAACTAATTTAGATTTTAAGGTAATCACTTTAACCTCTCGAATAAGTTTAT
CATTTTCATCGTATTTAGTATTCATGCGACTATCCAAAATTTGTGCCACATGCTTAGTGATTTGGCGAGT
TTCAACCAATTGGCGTTTGATAAAACCAGCTTTATCAAGTTCACTCAAACCTCCACGTTCAGCTTTCGTT
AAATTATCAAACTTACGTTGAGTGATTAACTTGGCGTTTAGAAGTTGTCTCCAATAGTTTTTCATCTTTT
TGACTACTTCTTCACTTGGAACGTTATCCGATTTACCACGATTTTTATCAGAACGCGTTAAGACCTTATT
GTCTATTGAATCGTCTTTAAGGAAACTTTGTGGAACAATGGCATCGACATCATAATCACTTAAACGATTA
ATATCTAATTCTTGGTCCACATACATGTCTCTTCCATTTTGGAGATAATAGAGATAGAGCTTTTCATTTT
GCAATTGAGTATTTTCAACAGGATGCTCTTTAAGAATCTGACTTCCTAATTCTTTGATACCTTCTTCGAT
TCGTTTCATACGCTCTCGCGAATTTTTCTGGCCCTTTTGAGTTGTCTGATTTTCACGTGCCATTTCAATA
ACGATATTTTCTGGCTTATGCCGCCCCATTACTTTGACCAATTCATCAACAACTTTTACAGTCTGTAAAA
TACCTTTTTTAATAGCAGGGCTACCAGCTAAATTTGCAATATGTTCATGTAAACTATCGCCTTGTCCAGA
CACTTGTGCTTTTTGAATATCTTCTTTAAATGTCAAACTATCATCATGGATCAGCTGCATAAAATTGCGA
TTGGCAAAACCATCTGATTTCAAAAAATCTAATATTGTTTTGCCAGATTGCTTATCCCTAATACCATTAA
TCAATTTTCGAGACAAACGTCCCCAACCAGTATAACGGCGACGTTTAAGCTGTTTCATCACCTTATCATC
AAAGAGGTGAGCATATGTTTTAAGTCTTTCCTCAATCATCTCCCTATCTTCAAATAAGGTCAATGTTAAA
ACAATATCCTCTAAGATATCTTCATTTTCTTCATTATCCAAAAAATCTTTATCTTTAATAATTTTTAGCA
AATCATGGTAGGTACCTAATGAAGCATTAAATCTATCTTCAACTCCTGAAATTTCAACACTATCAAAACA
TTCTATTTTTTTGAAATAATCTTCTTTTAATTGCTTAACGGTTACTTTTCGATTTGTTTTGAAGAGTAAA
TCAACAATGGCTTTCTTCTGTTCACCTGAAAGAAATGCTGGTTTTCGCATTCCTTCAGTAACATATTTGA
CCTTTGTCAATTCGTTATAAACCGTAAAATACTCATAAAGCAAACTATGTTTTGGTAGTACTTTTTCATT
TGGAAGATTTTTATCAAAGTTTGTCATGCGTTCAATAAATGATTGAGCTGAAGCACCTTTATCGACAACT
TCTTCAAAATTCCATGGGGTAATTGTTTCTTCAGACTTCCGAGTCATCCATGCAAAACGACTATTGCCAC
GCGCCAATGGACCAACATAATAAGGGATTCGAAAAGTCAAGATTTTTTCAATCTTCTCACGATTGTCTTT
TAAAAATGGATAAAAATCTTCTTGTCGTCTCAAAATAGCATGCAGCTCACCCAAGTGAATTTGATGGGGA
ATAGAGCCGTTGTCAAAGGTCCGTTGCTTGCGCAGCAAATCTTCACGATTTAGTTTCACCAATAATTCCT
CAGTACCATCCATTTTTTCTAAAATTGGTTTGATAAATTTATAAAATTCTTCTTGGCTAGCTCCCCCATC
AATATAACCTGCATATCCGTTTTTTGATTGATCAAAAAAGATTTCTTTATACTTTTCTGGAAGTTGTTGT
CGAACTAAAGCTTTTAAAAGAGTCAAGTCTTGATGATGTTCATCGTAGCGTTTAATCATTGAAGCTGATA
GGGGAGCCTTAGTTATTTCAGTATTTACTCTTAGGATATCTGAAAGTAAAATAGCATCTGATAAATTCTT
AGCTGCCAAAAACAAATCAGCATATTGATCTCCAATTTGCGCCAATAAATTATCTAAATCATCATCGTAA
GTATCTTTTGAAAGCTGTAATTTAGCATCTTCTGCCAAATCAAAATTTGATTTAAAATTAGGGGTCAAAC
CCAATGACAAAGCAATGAGATTCCCAAATAAGCCATTTTTCTTCTCACCGGGGAGCTGAGCAATGAGATT
TTCTAATCGTCTTGATTTACTCAATCGTGCAGAAAGAATCGCTTTAGCATCTACTCCACTTGCGTTAATA
GGGTTTTCTTCAAATAATTGATTGTAGGTTTGTACCAACTGGATAAATAGTTTGTCCACATCACTATTAT
CAGGATTTAAATCTCCCTCAATCAAAAAATGACCACGAAACTTAATCATATGCGCTAAGGCCAAATAGAT
TAAGCGCAAATCCGCTTTATCAGTAGAATCTACCAATTTTTTTCGCAGATGATAGATAGTTGGATATTTC
TCATGATAAGCAACTTCATCTACTATATTTCCAAAAATAGGATGACGTTCATGCTTCTTATCTTCTTCCA
CCAAAAAAGACTCTTCAAGTCGATGAAAGAAACTATCATCTACTTTCGCCATCTCATTTGAAAAAATCTC
CTGTAGATAACAAATACGATTCTTCCGACGTGTATACCTTCTACGAGCTGTCCGTTTGAGACGAGTCGCT
TCCGCTGTCTCTCCACTGTCAAATAAAAGAGCCCCTATAAGATTTTTTTTGATACTGTGGCGGTCTGTAT
TTCCCAGAACCTTGAACTTTTTAGACGGAACCTTATATTCATCAGTGATCACCGCCCATCCGACGCTATT
TGTGCCGATAGCTAAGCCTATTGAGTATTTCTTATCCATACTAGTTTTCCTGTGTGAAACCTGCTGATGT
GCTCAGTATCTTGTTATCCGCTCACAATGTCAATGTTATCCGCTCACATTTATAATATTTTATCTGATTA
ATAAGATGATCTTCTTGAGATCGTTTTGGTCTGCGCGTAATCTCTTGCTCTGAAAACGAAAAAACCGCCT
TGCAGGGCGGTTTTTCGAAGGTTCTCTGAGCTACCAACTCTTTGAACCGAGGTAACTGGCTTGGTGATAA
GCTGTCAAACCAGATCAATTCGCACTAGTCTGCAGACGTAAAAAAAGCGGCGTGGTTAGCCGCTTTTTTA
ATTGCCGGAGCGCAATAAAAAAGCCCCCGGAAGGTGATCTTCCGGGGGCTTTCTCATGCGTTGCTTGTAT
TGAAAATGGGGGCCATGCCTACCTATCTGCCTCCCGGGAAGCGGCATGCATTTACGTTGACACCATCGAA
TGGTGCAAAACCTTTCGCGGTATGGCATGATAGCGCCCGGAAGAGAGTCAATTCAGGGTGGTGAATGTGA
AACCAGTAACGTTATACGATGTCGCAGAGTATGCCGGTGTCTCTTATCAGACCGTTTCCCGCGTGGTGAA
CCAGGCCAGCCACGTTTCTGCGAAAACGCGGGAAAAAGTGGAAGCGGCGATGGCGGAGCTGAATTACATT
CCCAACCGCGTGGCACAACAACTGGCGGGCAAACAGTCGTTGCTGATTGGCGTTGCCACCTCCAGTCTGG
CCCTGCACGCGCCGTCGCAAATTGTCGCGGCGATTAAATCTCGCGCCGATCAACTGGGTGCCAGCGTGGT
GGTGTCGATGGTAGAACGAAGCGGCGTCGAAGCCTGTAAAGCGGCGGTGCACAATCTTCTCGCGCAACGC
GTCAGTGGGCTGATCATTAACTATCCGCTGGATGACCAGGATGCCATTGCTGTGGAAGCTGCCTGCACTA
ATGTTCCGGCGTTATTTCTTGATGTCTCTGACCAGACACCCATCAACAGTATTATTTTCTCCCATGAAGA
TGGTACGCGACTGGGCGTGGAGCATCTGGTCGCATTGGGTCACCAGCAAATCGCGCTGTTAGCGGGCCCA
TTAAGTTCTGTCTCGGCGCGTCTGCGTCTGGCTGGCTGGCATAAATATCTCACTCGCAATCAAATTCAGC
CGATAGCGGAACGGGAAGGCGACTGGAGTGCCATGTCCGGTTTTCAACAAACCATGCAAATGCTGAATGA
GGGCATCGTTCCCACTGCGATGCTGGTTGCCAACGATCAGATGGCGCTGGGCGCAATGCGCGCCATTACC
GAGTCCGGGCTGCGCGTTGGTGCGGATATCTCGGTAGTGGGATACGACGATACCGAAGATAGCTCATGTT
ATATCCCGCCGTTAACCACCATCAAACAGGATTTTCGCCTGCTGGGGCAAACCAGCGTGGACCGCTTGCT
GCAACTCTCTCAGGGCCAGGCGGTGAAGGGCAATCAGCTGTTGCCCGTCTCACTGGTGAAAAGAAAAACC
ACCCTGGCGCCCAATACGCAAACCGCCTCTCCCCGCGCGTTGGCCGATTCATTAATGCAGCTGGCACGAC
AGGTTTCCCGACTGGAAAGCGGGCAGTGAGCGCAACGCAATTAATGTAAGTTAGCTCACTCATTAGGCAC
CCCACCCGGGTCCTTGAGCCCCATTATCACCTCCAAAGCCTTCTCGTCTGGTCAGTTTCACCTGTTTTAC
GTAAAAACCCGCTTCGGCGGGTTTTTACTTTTGGGGAAACACAGAAAAAAGCCCGCACCTGACAGTGCGG
GCTTTTTTTTTCGACCAAAGGTGCGACTACTCTTGCCTACTACCTATCGACTGAGCTGAAAGAATTCCTA
AAGATCTATAAATGTGAGCGGATAACATTGACATTGTGAGCGGATAACAAGATACTTCTAGTTGAGACCA
ACTTTGGTCTCCACCATAGCGGTCGGTCTCTGTTTAAGAGCTATGCTGGAAACAGCATAGCAAGTTTAAA
TAAGGCTAGTCCGTTATCAACTTGAAAAAGTGGCACCGAGTCGGTGCTTTTTTTTTGAATTCATGTGGCT
GACCGTTCTGTTGTCTCTCGCTCTTCCGAGTAGACGAACAATAAGGCCTCCCTAACGGGGGGCCTTTTTT
ATTGATAACAAAAGTCAGTGCTTCCGCTATTTCCAAAATACCGGGCTAATACGGTTTAAACGAAAATTTA
TCAAAAAGAGTATTGACTTAAAGTCTAACCTATAGGATACTTACAGCCAGATCTGAGCGAGAAGGAGGTA
AAGTATGAGCAAAGGAGAAGAACTTTTCACTGGAGTTGTCCCAATTCTTGTTGAATTAGATGGTGATGTT
AATGGGCACAAATTTTCTGTCCGTGGAGAGGGTGAAGGTGATGCTACAAACGGAAAACTCACCCTTAAAT
TTATTTGCACTACTGGAAAACTACCTGTTCCGTGGCCAACACTTGTCACTACTCTGACCTATGGTGTTCA
ATGCTTTTCCCGTTATCCGGATCACATGAAACGGCATGACTTTTTCAAGAGTGCCATGCCCGAAGGTTAT
GTACAGGAACGCACTATATCTTTCAAAGATGACGGGACCTACAAGACGCGTGCTGAAGTCAAGTTTGAAG
GTGATACCCTTGTTAATCGTATCGAGTTAAAGGGTATTGATTTTAAAGAAGATGGAAACATTCTTGGACA
CAAACTGGAGTACAACTTTAACTCACACAATGTATACATCACGGCAGACAAACAAAAGAATGGAATCAAA
GCTAACTTCAAAATTCGCCACAACGTTGAAGATGGTTCCGTTCAACTAGCAGACCATTATCAACAAAATA
CTCCAATTGGCGATGGCCCTGTCCTTTTACCAGACAACCATTACCTGTCGACACAATCTGTCCTTTCGAA
AGATCCCAACGAAAAGCGTGACCACATGGTCCTTCTTGAGTTTGTAACTGCTGCTGGGATTACACATGGC
ATGGATGAGCTCTACAAATAATAAGTTT
